>Addgene plasmid #136883 | pKnockinDonor-humanCTCF-miniAID-mClover3 | addgene full sequence | sequence record 310780 | Addgene NGS Result
AGCGCCCAATACGCAAACCGCCTCTCCCCGCGCGTTGGCCGATTCATTAATGCAGCTGGCACGACAGGTT
TCCCGACTGGAAAGCGGGCAGTGAGCGCAACGCAATTAATGTGAGTTAGCTCACTCATTAGGCACCCCAG
GCTTTACACTTTATGCTTCCGGCTCGTATGTTGTGTGGAATTGTGAGCGGATAACAATTTCACACAGGAA
ACAGCTATGACCATGATTACGCCAAGCGCGCAATTAACCCTCACTAAAGGGAACAAAAGCTGGCCGGTGA
TGGCGGAGCCTTGTGCAGTAGAAGGGTACTTGTGTTCTGCAAGATGGGTACTGTTAATGTGGGCGGGTTT
TGAAAAACAACCAAAGTCACAGTCAGCTGGCAGAATGGATGCGGTAATGAATATAAAAGAGCCAAATCGT
AAAGGTTGGAGAGGGAAAGCAGTTTCTGCACTGAGATTGCCCCTTCTAAGAAACTCAGGGTCAGGCGGTG
GCTCATGCCTGTGATCCCAGCACTTTGGGGGGCCAAGGCGGGAGGATCACCTGAGGTCAGTAGTTCCATA
CCAGCCTGGTCAACATGGTGAAACCCCATCTCTGCTAAAAATACAAAAATTAGCCAGGCGTAGGGGTGGG
CACCTGTAGTCCCATCTACTCAGGAGGCTGAGGCAGGAGAATTGCTTTAACCCGGGGGGCAGAGGTTGCA
GTGAGCTGAGATCATGCCCGTGCACTCCAGCCTGGTCATAGAGCAAGACTCCGTCTCAAAAAATAAAATA
AAAAATAAATTGACTGTCTCTGGACCGCTATCTAATAAGGCTGTCCTGCATTGCTGACATCCCGTTCGCT
GTCAGTCTAAAAGACCCTTGTGATTCTTGGGGCTTTAATGGACCATTTGTTCTGTCTGTGCTCTTCTTTG
CCAGCAACAGCTATCATTCAGGTTGAAGACCAGAATACAGGTGCAATTGAGAACATTATAGTTGAAGTAA
AAAAAGAGCCAGATGCTGAGCCCGCAGAGGGAGAGGAAGAGGAGGCCCAGCCAGCTGCCACAGATGCCCC
CAACGGAGACCTCACGCCCGAGATGATCCTCAGCATGATGGACCGGAAGGAGAAGAGTGCTTGTCCTAAA
GATCCAGCCAAACCTCCGGCCAAGGCACAAGTTGTGGGATGGCCACCGGTGAGATCATACCGGAAGAACG
TGATGGTTTCCTGCCAAAAATCAAGCGGTGGCCCGGAGGCGGCGGCGTTCGTGAAGGTATCAATGGACGG
AGCACCGTACTTGAGGAAAATCGATTTGAGGATGTATAAAGCTAGCATGGTGAGCAAGGGCGAGGAGCTG
TTCACCGGGGTGGTGCCCATCCTGGTCGAGCTGGACGGCGACGTAAACGGCCACAAGTTCAGCGTCCGCG
GCGAGGGCGAGGGCGATGCCACCAACGGCAAGCTGACCCTGAAGTTCATCTGCACCACCGGCAAGCTGCC
CGTGCCCTGGCCCACCCTCGTGACCACCTTCGGCTACGGCGTGGCCTGCTTCAGCCGCTACCCCGACCAC
ATGAAGCAGCACGACTTCTTCAAGTCCGCCATGCCCGAAGGCTACGTCCAGGAGCGCACCATCTCTTTCA
AGGACGACGGTACCTACAAGACCCGCGCCGAGGTGAAGTTCGAGGGCGACACCCTGGTGAACCGCATCGA
GCTGAAGGGCATCGACTTCAAGGAGGACGGCAACATCCTGGGGCACAAGCTGGAGTACAACTTCAACAGC
CACAACGTCTATATCACGGCCGACAAGCAGAAGAACGGCATCAAGGCTAACTTCAAGATCCGCCACAACG
TTGAGGACGGCAGCGTGCAGCTCGCCGACCACTACCAGCAGAACACCCCCATCGGCGACGGCCCCGTGCT
GCTGCCCGACAACCACTACCTGAGCCATCAGTCCAAGCTGAGCAAAGACCCCAACGAGAAGCGCGATCAC
ATGGTCCTGCTGGAGTTCGTGACCGCCGCCGGGATTACACATGGCATGGACGAGCTGTACAAGTAAGTAC
AAGTAATGATGGCGGAGCCTTGTGCGTCGCCAGGACTGCTCTGGGCTGTGTTTAAACGGCCCGCATCTTA
ATTTTTCTCCCTTCTTTCTTTTTTTGGCTTTGGGAAAAGCATCATTTTACCAAACATACCGAGAACGAAA
ACTTCAAGGATGATGTTAGAAAAAAATGTGATTTAACTAGAACTTGCTGTCTGATGTTAGCAAATCATGG
AATGTTCTGAGTCCCTGAGGGTTTACTGTGAAGTGCTGAGGACAGTGTTGACAACTAACTCGTTTTCCTA
GATGGAAACGGAGACATTGACCCCTCCCTCCATGTGGTAAACCACTCCAGAATGGCCACCAGGCTTCCCA
GAGTTCTATGGTCTTCTTCCCAAGAGAGTTTTTAATTGTAAATGCATACTTGGGAAGGACTTAGAGTTTT
AAACTGTTTTTTGCTTTTGCTTTTCCCTGACTCCCTTTGCTTGGAGTCAGCTGCACACCAGTAGTATGGC
ATGCTACGATCAGGTTCTGTCCTGAAAGCTTTGCCTCTTTCTTGGCAAAGTTTCTGGTATGGTCAAGCTT
GTAAATAACTTTTTTTACATTTTAATCTTTTCCATTAATTAAGAGGTTGAAAAGAAGTGCAGTGTAAGAA
AACCCAGCATTTTAATTACTTGCAAATTAAGTTACCACAGACTCTGTAGTGTGTAAATGTTGACAAGGAA
TTGGATCACAATCATGTAGCAGAATGGCACCCAGACCACTGCCCACCAGTGACGGACATGCACGTGGCAG
ATCATGATTTCCAGCCCACGGAGCCAGCATTTGAACGCACAAGGCTCCGCCATCACCGGCCAATTCGCCC
TATAGTGAGTCGTATTACGCGCGCTCACTGGCCGTCGTTTTACAACGTCGTGACTGGGAAAACCCTGGCG
TTACCCAACTTAATCGCCTTGCAGCACATCCCCCTTTCGCCAGCTGGCGTAATAGCGAAGAGGCCCGCAC
CGATCGCCCTTCCCAACAGTTGCGCAGCCTGAATGGCGAATGGG
[124 nt withheld, positions 3055-3178]
C
[91 nt withheld, positions 3180-3270]
A
[49 nt withheld, positions 3272-3320]
CCTTTGACGTTGGAGTCCACGTTCTTT
[37 nt withheld, positions 3348-3384]
ACCCTATCTCGGTCTATTCTTTTGATTTATAAGGGATTTTGCCGATTTCGGCCTATTGGTTAAAAAATGA
GCTGATTTAACAAAAATTTAACGCGAATTTTAACAAAATATTAACGCTTACAATTTAGGTGGCACTTTTC
GGGGAAATGTGCGCGGAACCCCTATTTGTTTATTTTTCTAAATACATTCAAATATGTATCCGCTCATGAG
ACAATAACCCTGATAAATGCTTCAATAATATTGAAAAAGGAAGAGTATGAGTATTCAACATTTCCGTGTC
GCCCTTATTCCCTTTTTTGCGGCATTTTGCCTTCCTGTTTTTGCTCACCCAGAAACGCTGGTGAAAGTAA
AAGATGCTGAAGATCAGTTGGGTGCACGAGTGGGTTACATCGAACTGGATCTCAACAGCGGTAAGATCCT
TGAGAGTTTTCGCCCCGAAGAACGTTTTCCAATGATGAGCACTTTTAAAGTTCTGCTATGTGGCGCGGTA
TTATCCCGTATTGACGCCGGGCAAGAGCAACTCGGTCGCCGCATACACTATTCTCAGAATGACTTGGTTG
AGTACTCACCAGTCACAGAAAAGCATCTTACGGATGGCATGACAGTAAGAGAATTATGCAGTGCTGCCAT
AACCATGAGTGATAACACTGCGGCCAACTTACTTCTGACAACGATCGGAGGACCGAAGGAGCTAACCGCT
TTTTTGCACAACATGGGGGATCATGTAACTCGCCTTGATCGTTGGGAACCGGAGCTGAATGAAGCCATAC
CAAACGACGAGCGTGACACCACGATGCCTGTAGCAATGGCAACAACGTTGCGCAAACTATTAACTGGCGA
ACTACTTACTCTAGCTTCCCGGCAACAATTAATAGACTGGATGGAGGCGGATAAAGTTGCAGGACCACTT
CTGCGCTCGGCCCTTCCGGCTGGCTGGTTTATTGCTGATAAATCTGGAGCCGGTGAGCGTGGGTCTCGCG
GTATCATTGCAGCACTGGGGCCAGATGGTAAGCCCTCCCGTATCGTAGTTATCTACACGACGGGGAGTCA
GGCAACTATGGATGAACGAAATAGACAGATCGCTGAGATAGGTGCCTCACTGATTAAGCATTGGTAACTG
TCAGACCAAGTTTACTCATATATACTTTAGATTGATTTAAAACTTCATTTTTAATTTAAAAGGATCTAGG
TGAAGATCCTTTTTGATAATCTCATGACCAAAATCCCTTAACGTGAGTTTTCGTTCCACTGAGCGTCAGA
CCCCGTAGAAAAGATCAAAGGATCTTCTTGAGATCCTTTTTTTCTGCGCGTAATCTGCTGCTTGCAAACA
AAAAAACCACCGCTACCAGCGGTGGTTTGTTTGCCGGATCAAGAGCTACCAACTCTTTTTCCGAAGGTAA
CTGGCTTCAGCAGAGCGCAGATACCAAATACTGTTCTTCTAGTGTAGCCGTAGTTAGGCCACCACTTCAA
GAACTCTGTAGCACCGCCTACATACCTCGCTCTGCTAATCCTGTTACCAGTGGCTGCTGCCAGTGGCGAT
AAGTCGTGTCTTACCGGGTTGGACTCAAGACGATAGTTACCGGATAAGGCGCAGCGGTCGGGCTGAACGG
GGGGTTCGTGCACACAGCCCAGCTTGGAGCGAACGACCTACACCGAACTGAGATACCTACAGCGTGAGCT
ATGAGAAAGCGCCACGCTTCCCGAAGGGAGAAAGGCGGACAGGTATCCGGTAAGCGGCAGGGTCGGAACA
GGAGAGCGCACGAGGGAGCTTCCAGGGGGAAACGCCTGGTATCTTTATAGTCCTGTCGGGTTTCGCCACC
TCTGACTTGAGCGTCGATTTTTGTGATGCTCGTCAGGGGGGCGGAGCCTATGGAAAAACGCCAGCAACGC
GGCCTTTTTACGGTTCCTGGCCTTTTGCTGGCCTTTTGCTCACATGTTCTTTCCTGCGTTATCCCCTGAT
TCTGTGGATAACCGTATTACCGCCTTTGAGTGAGCTGATACCGCTCGCCGCAGCCGAACGACCGAGCGCA
GCGAGTCAGTGAGCGAGGAAGCGGAAG
Features (pLannotate 1.2.2; 16 found; start..end, strand, type, name):
      2..94      +  CDS            lacI (fragment): lac repressor; lacI; The lac repressor binds to the lac operator to inhibit transcription in E. coli. This inhibition can be relieved by adding lactose or isopropyl-β-D-thiogalactopyranoside (IPTG).
    107..128     +  protein_bind   CAP binding site: CAP binding activates transcription in the presence of cAMP. E. coli catabolite activator protein
    143..173     +  promoter       lac promoter: promoter for the E. coli lac operon
    181..197     +  protein_bind   lac operator: The lac repressor binds to the lac operator to inhibit transcription in E. coli. This inhibition can be relieved by adding lactose or isopropyl-β-D-thiogalactopyranoside (IPTG). lac repressor encoded by lacI
    242..260     +  promoter       T3 promoter: promoter for bacteriophage T3 RNA polymerase
    542..733     -  CDS            C9orf85 (fragment): CI085_HUMAN - Experimental evidence at protein level: Swiss-Prot protein existence level 1. From Homo sapiens (Human).
    756..772     -  terminator     PGK1 terminator (fragment): S. cerevisae PGK1; transcription terminator for 3-phosphoglycerate kinase gene
    917..1096    +  CDS            CTCF (fragment): CTCF_HUMAN - Experimental evidence at protein level: Swiss-Prot protein existence level 1. Chromatin binding factor that binds to DNA sequence specific sites. Involved in transcriptional regulation by binding to chromatin insulators and preventing interaction between promoter and nearby enhancers and silencers. Acts as transcriptional repressor binding to promoters of vertebrate MYC gene and BAG1 gene. Also binds to the PLK and PIM1 promoters. Acts as a transcriptional activator of APP. Regulates APOA1/C3/A4/A5 gene cluster and controls MHC class II gene expression. Plays an essential role in
   1097..1300    +  CDS            mini-AID: minimal degron from the auxin-responsive IAA17 protein of Arabidopsis thaliana (Kubota et al., 2013) acts as an auxin-inducible degron (AID) in the presence of TIR1
   1307..2026    +  CDS            mClover3: bright green-yellow fluorescent protein derived from mClover2, with improved photostability (Bajar et al., 2003) mammalian codon-optimized
   2869..2887    -  promoter       T7 promoter: promoter for bacteriophage T7 RNA polymerase
   2895..3050    +  CDS            lacZα (fragment): LacZα fragment of β-galactosidase; lacZ fragment
   3055..3483    +  rep_origin     f1 ori (sequence partly withheld): f1 bacteriophage origin of replication; arrow indicates direction of (+) strand synthesis
   3536..3640    +  promoter       AmpR promoter: bla
   3641..4501    +  CDS            AmpR: β-lactamase; bla; confers resistance to ampicillin, carbenicillin, and related antibiotics
   4672..5260    +  rep_origin     ori: high-copy-number ColE1/pMB1/pBR322/pUC origin of replication
