[The description below was written by a language model from this plasmid's Addgene catalogue record and pLannotate feature annotations shown in this document.]
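Description:
pKnockinDonor-humanCTCF-miniAID-mClover3 is a promoterless homology-directed repair donor plasmid used to tag the endogenous human CTCF gene at its C-terminus with a mini-AID degron fused to the green-yellow fluorescent protein mClover3. The catalogue lists the backbone as pCR-blunt-TOPO. It is propagated in E. coli from a high-copy ColE1/pUC-type origin under ampicillin selection (AmpR with its own bla promoter). The feature table also shows an f1 origin, lac promoter/operator and lacZα remnants, and T3 and T7 phage promoters flanking the insert. The catalogue gives a total size of about 6 kb, whereas the sequenced record is 5,441 nt.

The roughly 2.6 kb insert, assembled by Gibson cloning, has the layout 5' homology arm, miniAID-mClover3, 3' homology arm. The annotated 5' arm ends in the last part of the CTCF coding sequence, which runs directly into mini-AID and then mClover3, so correct integration yields a CTCF-miniAID-mClover3 fusion expressed from the native CTCF promoter. The region downstream of mClover3 is not annotated but corresponds in position to the 3' arm. Short hits to C9orf85 and a yeast PGK1 terminator within the upstream region are probably spurious matches to genomic sequence. The degron-reporter fragment was amplified from pMK290.

Mini-AID is a minimal degron from Arabidopsis IAA17 that triggers auxin-dependent degradation when TIR1 is present, so knock-in cells allow rapid depletion of CTCF, while mClover3 reports tagged protein levels and helps identify edited cells. The associated study used acute CTCF loss to examine MYC regulation and enhancer-promoter looping. The nuclease or guide RNA used with the donor is not stated. The repository notes a 13 bp insertion just downstream of the ORF and a single T-to-G change in the 3' flanking sequence, neither known to affect function.
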