Addgene plasmid #136883: pKnockinDonor-humanCTCF-miniAID-mClover3
Purpose: knockin donor vector of miniAID-mClover3 to C-terminus of endogenous human CTCF
Depositing lab: Chunliang Li. Depositing organization: St. Jude Children's Research Hospital. Publication: Acute depletion of CTCF directly affects MYC regulation through loss of enhancer-promoter looping. Hyle J, Zhang Y, Wright S, Xu B, Shao Y, Easton J, Tian L, Feng R, Xu P, Li C. Nucleic Acids Res. 2019 Jul 26;47(13):6699-6713. doi: 10.1093/nar/gkz462. PubMed 31127282.
Backbone
  Vector backbone: pCR-blunt-TOPO
  Backbone manufacturer: thermo fisher
  Backbone size w/o insert (bp): 3500
  Total vector size (bp): 6000
  Vector type: Mammalian Expression
Growth in bacteria
  Bacterial resistance: Ampicillin, 100 μg/mL
  Growth temperature: 37°C
  Growth strain: DH5alpha
  Copy number: High Copy
Gene/Insert
  Gene/Insert name: CTCF-knockin-homology arm-miniAID-mClover3 (alt name: 5'HA-miniAID-mClover3-3'HA)
  Species: H. sapiens (human)
  Insert size (bp): 2573
  Promoter: no promoter
  Tag / fusion protein: miniAID-mClover3 (C terminal on insert)
  Cloning method: Gibson Cloning
  Sequencing primers: 5′ sp6; 3′ T7
Resource information
  A portion of this plasmid was derived from a plasmid made by: The miniAID-mClover3 DNA fragment was amplified from pMK290 vector (Plasmid #72828, Addgene)
Terms and licenses: Academic/Nonprofit Terms; Industry Terms: Not Available to Industry
Depositor comments: The miniAID-mClover3 DNA fragment was amplified from pMK290 vector (Plasmid #72828, Addgene) Please note: The plasmid contains 13bp insertion immediately downstream of the ORF and a single T to G nucleotide mutation in the 3' flanking sequence compared to the depositor's sequence. These changes are not known to affect plasmid function.
How to cite: pKnockinDonor-humanCTCF-miniAID-mClover3 was a gift from Chunliang Li (Addgene plasmid # 136883 ; http://n2t.net/addgene:136883 ; RRID:Addgene_136883)
