>Addgene plasmid #136883 | pKnockinDonor-humanCTCF-miniAID-mClover3 | depositor partial sequence | sequence record 264237 | homology arm sequence and miniAID-mClover3 coding sequence
CCGGTGATGGCGGAGCCTTGTGCAGTAGAAGGGTACTTGTGTTCTGCAAGATGGGTACTGTTAATGTGGG
CGGGTTTTGAAAAACAACCAAAGTCACAGTCAGCTGGCAGAATGGATGCGGTAATGAATATAAAAGAGCC
AAATCGTAAAGGTTGGAGAGGGAAAGCAGTTTCTGCACTGAGATTGCCCCTTCTAAGAAACTCAGGGTCA
GGCGGTGGCTCATGCCTGTGATCCCAGCACTTTGGGGGGCCAAGGCGGGAGGATCACCTGAGGTCAGTAG
TTCCATACCAGCCTGGTCAACATGGTGAAACCCCATCTCTGCTAAAAATACAAAAATTAGCCAGGCGTAG
GGGTGGGCACCTGTAGTCCCATCTACTCAGGAGGCTGAGGCAGGAGAATTGCTTTAACCCGGGGGGCAGA
GGTTGCAGTGAGCTGAGATCATGCCCGTGCACTCCAGCCTGGTCATAGAGCAAGACTCCGTCTCAAAAAA
TAAAATAAAAAATAAATTGACTGTCTCTGGACCGCTATCTAATAAGGCTGTCCTGCATTGCTGACATCCC
GTTCGCTGTCAGTCTAAAAGACCCTTGTGATTCTTGGGGCTTTAATGGACCATTTGTTCTGTCTGTGCTC
TTCTTTGCCAGCAACAGCTATCATTCAGGTTGAAGACCAGAATACAGGTGCAATTGAGAACATTATAGTT
GAAGTAAAAAAAGAGCCAGATGCTGAGCCCGCAGAGGGAGAGGAAGAGGAGGCCCAGCCAGCTGCCACAG
ATGCCCCCAACGGAGACCTCACGCCCGAGATGATCCTCAGCATGATGGACCGGAAGGAGAAGAGTGCTTG
TCCTAAAGATCCAGCCAAACCTCCGGCCAAGGCACAAGTTGTGGGATGGCCACCGGTGAGATCATACCGG
AAGAACGTGATGGTTTCCTGCCAAAAATCAAGCGGTGGCCCGGAGGCGGCGGCGTTCGTGAAGGTATCAA
TGGACGGAGCACCGTACTTGAGGAAAATCGATTTGAGGATGTATAAAGCTAGCATGGTGAGCAAGGGCGA
GGAGCTGTTCACCGGGGTGGTGCCCATCCTGGTCGAGCTGGACGGCGACGTAAACGGCCACAAGTTCAGC
GTCCGCGGCGAGGGCGAGGGCGATGCCACCAACGGCAAGCTGACCCTGAAGTTCATCTGCACCACCGGCA
AGCTGCCCGTGCCCTGGCCCACCCTCGTGACCACCTTCGGCTACGGCGTGGCCTGCTTCAGCCGCTACCC
CGACCACATGAAGCAGCACGACTTCTTCAAGTCCGCCATGCCCGAAGGCTACGTCCAGGAGCGCACCATC
TCTTTCAAGGACGACGGTACCTACAAGACCCGCGCCGAGGTGAAGTTCGAGGGCGACACCCTGGTGAACC
GCATCGAGCTGAAGGGCATCGACTTCAAGGAGGACGGCAACATCCTGGGGCACAAGCTGGAGTACAACTT
CAACAGCCACAACGTCTATATCACGGCCGACAAGCAGAAGAACGGCATCAAGGCTAACTTCAAGATCCGC
CACAACGTTGAGGACGGCAGCGTGCAGCTCGCCGACCACTACCAGCAGAACACCCCCATCGGCGACGGCC
CCGTGCTGCTGCCCGACAACCACTACCTGAGCCATCAGTCCAAGCTGAGCAAAGACCCCAACGAGAAGCG
CGATCACATGGTCCTGCTGGAGTTCGTGACCGCCGCCGGGATTACACATGGCATGGACGAGCTGTACAAG
TGATGGCGGAGCCTTGTGCGTCGCCAGGACTTCTCTGGGCTGTGTTTAAACGGCCCGCATCTTAATTTTT
CTCCCTTCTTTCTTTTTTTGGCTTTGGGAAAAGCATCATTTTACCAAACATACCGAGAACGAAAACTTCA
AGGATGATGTTAGAAAAAAATGTGATTTAACTAGAACTTGCTGTCTGATGTTAGCAAATCATGGAATGTT
CTGAGTCCCTGAGGGTTTACTGTGAAGTGCTGAGGACAGTGTTGACAACTAACTCGTTTTCCTAGATGGA
AACGGAGACATTGACCCCTCCCTCCATGTGGTAAACCACTCCAGAATGGCCACCAGGCTTCCCAGAGTTC
TATGGTCTTCTTCCCAAGAGAGTTTTTAATTGTAAATGCATACTTGGGAAGGACTTAGAGTTTTAAACTG
TTTTTTGCTTTTGCTTTTCCCTGACTCCCTTTGCTTGGAGTCAGCTGCACACCAGTAGTATGGCATGCTA
CGATCAGGTTCTGTCCTGAAAGCTTTGCCTCTTTCTTGGCAAAGTTTCTGGTATGGTCAAGCTTGTAAAT
AACTTTTTTTACATTTTAATCTTTTCCATTAATTAAGAGGTTGAAAAGAAGTGCAGTGTAAGAAAACCCA
GCATTTTAATTACTTGCAAATTAAGTTACCACAGACTCTGTAGTGTGTAAATGTTGACAAGGAATTGGAT
CACAATCATGTAGCAGAATGGCACCCAGACCACTGCCCACCAGTGACGGACATGCACGTGGCAGATCATG
ATTTCCAGCCCACGGAGCCAGCATTTGAACGCACAAGGCTCCGCCATCACCGG
